Addgene plasmid #47078: pREXC3H
Purpose: (Empty Backbone) FX cloning Lactococcus lactis expression vector (VBEx) with nisin promoter and C-terminal 3C protease cleavage site and 10x His tags
Depositing lab: Raimund Dutzler & Eric Geertsma. Depositing organization: University of Zurich. Publication: A versatile and efficient high-throughput cloning tool for structural biology. Geertsma ER, Dutzler R. Biochemistry. 2011 Apr 19;50(15):3272-8. Epub 2011 Mar 25. 10.1021/bi200178z PubMed 21410291.
Backbone
  Vector backbone: pRExLIC
  Backbone manufacturer: Eric R Geertsma & Bert Poolman
  Backbone size (bp): 5519
  Modifications to backbone: modified for compatibility with FX cloning and added tags/fusion proteins
  Vector type: Lactococcus lactis expression
  Promoter: NIS (nisin)
  Tag / fusion protein: 3C protease site (PreScission site) (C terminal on backbone); decaHis (10x His) (C terminal on backbone)
Growth in bacteria
  Bacterial resistance: Chloramphenicol and Ampicillin, 25 & 100 μg/mL
  Growth temperature: 37°C
  Growth strain: DB3.1
  Copy number: Unknown
Gene/Insert
  Cloning method: Unknown
Terms and licenses: Academic/Nonprofit Terms; Industry Terms: Not Available to Industry
How to cite: pREXC3H was a gift from Raimund Dutzler & Eric Geertsma (Addgene plasmid # 47078 ; http://n2t.net/addgene:47078 ; RRID:Addgene_47078)
