[The description below was written by a language model from this plasmid's Addgene catalogue record and pLannotate feature annotations shown in this document.]
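Description:
pREXC3H is an empty-backbone expression vector for Lactococcus lactis, derived from pRExLIC and modified for FX (fragment exchange) cloning. It belongs to the VBEx (vector backbone exchange) system: the plasmid itself is maintained and manipulated in E. coli, and the record indicates it serves as the entry point for producing nisin-inducible L. lactis expression constructs. In E. coli it replicates from a high-copy ColE1/pUC-type origin (a pBR322 bom region is also annotated) and is selected with ampicillin via β-lactamase together with chloramphenicol. The feature table also shows a Staphylococcus aureus-type cat gene and a fragment of a cop replication-control gene, which are Gram-positive plasmid elements consistent with the Lactococcus-directed portion of the vector. No complete Gram-positive replication origin is annotated.

The cloning site is occupied by a counterselection cassette carrying the ccdB gyrase toxin, a ccdA fragment and an E. coli chloramphenicol acetyltransferase gene. This explains propagation in the ccdB-tolerant strain DB3.1. Replacing the cassette with an open reading frame removes the toxin, so only recombinant plasmids survive in ordinary strains. An inserted gene is placed under the nisin (NIS) promoter and fused at its C-terminus to a 3C (PreScission) protease cleavage site followed by a decahistidine tag, allowing affinity purification and subsequent tag removal. Neither the promoter nor the tags were picked up by the automated annotation. The attR1 and SV40 NLS calls beside the cassette are probably remnants of its source or spurious matches, and the short pepN fragment plausibly represents a lactococcal terminator region. An rrnB T2 terminator lies upstream of the ampicillin marker. The vector is intended for high-throughput cloning and protein production for structural biology.
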