Features (pLannotate 1.2.2; 16 found; start..end, strand, type, name):
     48..350     -  CDS            ccdB: CCDB_ECOLI - Also known as G, letB, letD. Experimental evidence at protein level: Swiss-Prot protein existence level 1. Toxic component of a type II toxin-antitoxin (TA) system, functioning in plasmid maintainence. Responsible for the post- segregational killing (PSK) of plasmid-free cells, also referred to as a plasmid addiction system. Half-life of over 2 hours. Cell killing by CcdB is accompanied by filamentation, defects in chromosome and plasmid segregation, defects in cell division, formation of anucleate cells, decreased DNA synthesis and plasmid loss. Interferes with the activity of DN
    355..513     -  CDS            ccdA (fragment): CCDA_ECO57 - Also known as H, letA. Experimental evidence at protein level: Swiss-Prot protein existence level 1. Antitoxin component of a type II toxin-antitoxin (TA) system which inhibits the post-segregational killing (PSK) of plasmid-free cells, also referred to as a plasmid addiction system. Binds to and blocks the activity of CcdB; will also remove bound CcdB protein from the CcdB-GyrA complex by forming a CcdA-CcdB complex, a process termed rejuvenation. Functions as a transcriptional corepressor for the ccdAB operon, repression also requires CcdB (By similarity). From Escherichia coli
    692..1351    -  CDS            CmR: chloramphenicol acetyltransferase; cat; confers resistance to chloramphenicol
   1352..1381    -  promoter       cat promoter (fragment): promoter of the E. coli cat gene encoding chloramphenicol acetyltransferase
   1405..1435    -  promoter       lac UV5 promoter: E. coli lac promoter with an "up" mutation
   1460..1584    -  protein_bind   attR1: mutant version of attR; recombination site for the Gateway® LR reaction LR Clonase™
   1603..1623    -  CDS            SV40 NLS: nuclear localization signal of SV40 (simian virus 40) large T antigen
   1627..1647    -  CDS            SV40 NLS: nuclear localization signal of SV40 (simian virus 40) large T antigen
   1745..1891    +  CDS            pepN (fragment): AMPN_LACLC - Also known as lap. Experimental evidence at protein level: Swiss-Prot protein existence level 1. Aminopeptidase with broad substrate specificity to several peptides. It has more affinity for oligopeptides than for dipeptides. It plays an essential role in the metabolism, it may be involved in nitrogen supply or protein turnover (By similarity). From Lactococcus lactis subsp. cremoris (Streptococcus cremoris).
   2183..2210    +  terminator     rrnB T2 terminator: transcription terminator T2 from the E. coli rrnB gene
   2229..2320    +  promoter       AmpR promoter: bla
   2321..3181    +  CDS            AmpR: β-lactamase; bla; confers resistance to ampicillin, carbenicillin, and related antibiotics
   3352..3940    +  rep_origin     ori: high-copy-number ColE1/pMB1/pBR322/pUC origin of replication
   4126..4262    -  misc_feature   bom: basis of mobility region from pBR322
   4281..4394    +  CDS            cop (fragment): COP1_STAAU - Protein predicted: Swiss-Prot protein existence level 4. Putative control of replication message. From Staphylococcus aureus.
   4566..5213    +  CDS            cat: CAT1_STAAU - Experimental evidence at transcript level: Swiss-Prot protein existence level 2. This enzyme is an effector of chloramphenicol resistance in bacteria. From Staphylococcus aureus.
>Addgene plasmid #47078 | pREXC3H | depositor full sequence | sequence record 67104 | pREXC3H sequence 5519 bps
GAAGAGCGACCTGCAGACTGGCTGTGTATAAGGGAGCCTGACATTTATATTCCCCAGAACATCAGGTTAA
TGGCGTTTTTGATGTCATTTTCGCGGTGGCTGAGATCAGCCACTTCTTCCCCGATAACGGAGACCGGCAC
ACTGGCCATATCGGTGGTCATCATGCGCCAGCTTTCATCCCCGATATGCACCACCGGGTAAAGTTCACGG
GAGACTTTATCTGACAGCAGACGTGCACTGGCCAGGGGGATCACCATCCGTCGCCCGGGCGTGTCAATAA
TATCACTCTGTACATCCACAAACAGACGATAACGGCTCTCTCTTTTATAGGTGTAAACCTTAAACTGCAT
TTCACCAGCCCCTGTTCTCGTCAGCAAAAGAGCCGTTCATTTCAATAAACCGGGCGACCTCAGCCATCCC
TTCCTGATTTTCCGCTTTCCAGCGTTCGGCACGCAGACGACGGGCTTCATTCTGCATGGTTGTGCTTACC
AGACCGGAGATATTGACATCATATATGCCTTGAGCAACTGATAGCTGTCGCTGTCAACTGTCACTGTAAT
ACGCTGCTTCATAGCATACCTCTTTTTGACATACTTCGGGTATACATATCAGTATATATTCTTATACCGC
AAAAATCAGCGCGCAAATACGCATACTGTTATCTGGCTTTTAGTAAGCCGGATCCACGCGTTTACGCCCC
GCCCTGCCACTCATCGCAGTACTGTTGTAATTCATTAAGCATTCTGCCGACATGGAAGCCATCACAAACG
GCATGATGAACCTGAATCGCCAGCGGCATCAGCACCTTGTCGCCTTGCGTATAATATTTGCCCATGGTGA
AAACGGGGGCGAAGAAGTTGTCCATATTGGCCACGTTTAAATCAAAACTGGTGAAACTCACCCAGGGATT
GGCTGAGACGAAAAACATATTCTCAATAAACCCTTTAGGGAAATAGGCCAGGTTTTCACCGTAACACGCC
ACATCTTGCGAATATATGTGTAGAAACTGCCGGAAATCGTCGTGGTATTCACTCCAGAGCGATGAAAACG
TTTCAGTTTGCTCATGGAAAACGGTGTAACAAGGGTGAACACTATCCCATATCACCAGCTCACCGTCTTT
CATTGCCATACGGAATTCCGGATGAGCATTCATCAGGCGGGCAAGAATGTGAATAAAGGCCGGATAAAAC
TTGTGCTTATTTTTCTTTACGGTCTTTAAAAAGGCCGTAATATCCAGCTGAACGGTCTGGTTATAGGTAC
ATTGAGCAACTGACTGAAATGCCTCAAAATGTTCTTTACGATGCCATTGGGATATATCAACGGTGGTATA
TCCAGTGATTTTTTTCTCCATTTTAGCTTCCTTAGCTCCTGAAAATCTCGACGGATCCTAACTCAAAATC
CACACATTATACGAGCCGGAAGCATAAAGTGTAAAGCCTGGGGTGCCTAATGCGGCCGCCATAGTGACTG
GATATGTTGTGTTTTACAGTATTATGTAGTCTGTTTTTTATGCAAAATCTAATTTAATATATTGATATTT
ATATCATTTTACGTTTCTCGTTCAGCTTTTTTGTACAAACTTGTGATATCGAATTCGCTAGCTACCTTTC
TCTTCTTTTTTGGATCTACCTTTCTCTTCTTTTTTGGGGATCCACTAGTTCAGCTCTTCTGCATTAGAAG
TTTTGTTTCAAGGTCCACACCATCATCATCACCATCATCATCATCATTAATAATCTAGAGAGCTCAAGCT
TTCTTTGAACCAAAATTAGAAAACCAAGGCTTGAAACGTTCAATTGAAATGGCAATTAAACAAATTACAG
CACGTGTTGCTTTGATTGATAGCCAAAAAGCAGCAGTTGATAAAGCAATTACTGATATTGCTGAAAAATT
GTAATTTATAAATAAAAATCACCTTTTAGAGGTGGTTTTTTTATTTATAAATTATTCGTTTGATTTCGCT
TTCGATAGAACAATCAAAGCGAGAATAAGGAAGATAAATCCCATAAGGGCGGGAGCAGAATGTCCGAGAC
TAATGTAAATTTGTCCACCAATTAAAGGACCGATAACGCGAGCTTCTCGAGATGGCCACTGAGGCCGGGA
GCGGATTTGAACGTTGCGAAGCAACGGCCCGGAGGGTGGCGGGCAGGACGCCCGCCATAAACTGCCAGGC
ATCAAATTAAGCAGAAGGCCATCCTGACGGATGGCCTTTTTGCGTTTCTACAAACTCTTTTGTTTATTTT
TCTAAATACATTCAAATATGTATCCGCTCATGAGACAATAACCCTGATAAATGCTTCAATAATATTGAAA
AAGGAAGAGTATGAGTATTCAACATTTCCGTGTCGCCCTTATTCCCTTTTTTGCGGCATTTTGCCTTCCT
GTTTTTGCTCACCCAGAAACGCTGGTGAAAGTAAAAGATGCTGAAGATCAGTTGGGTGCACGAGTGGGTT
ACATCGAACTGGATCTCAACAGCGGTAAGATCCTTGAGAGTTTTCGCCCCGAAGAACGTTTTCCAATGAT
GAGCACTTTTAAAGTTCTGCTATGTGGCGCGGTATTATCCCGTGTTGACGCCGGGCAAGAGCAACTCGGT
CGCCGCATACACTATTCTCAGAATGACTTGGTTGAGTACTCACCAGTCACAGAAAAGCATCTTACGGATG
GCATGACAGTAAGAGAATTATGCAGTGCTGCCATAACCATGAGTGATAACACTGCGGCCAACTTACTTCT
GACAACGATCGGAGGACCGAAGGAGCTAACCGCTTTTTTGCACAACATGGGGGATCATGTAACTCGCCTT
GATCGTTGGGAACCGGAGCTGAATGAAGCCATACCAAACGACGAGCGTGACACCACGATGCCTGTAGCAA
TGGCAACAACGTTGCGCAAACTATTAACTGGCGAACTACTTACTCTAGCTTCCCGGCAACAATTAATAGA
CTGGATGGAGGCGGATAAAGTTGCAGGACCACTTCTGCGCTCGGCCCTTCCGGCTGGCTGGTTTATTGCT
GATAAATCTGGAGCCGGTGAGCGTGGGTCTCGCGGTATCATTGCAGCACTGGGGCCAGATGGTAAGCCCT
CCCGTATCGTAGTTATCTACACGACGGGGAGTCAGGCAACTATGGATGAACGAAATAGACAGATCGCTGA
GATAGGTGCCTCACTGATTAAGCATTGGTAACTGTCAGACCAAGTTTACTCATATATACTTTAGATTGAT
TTAAAACTTCATTTTTAATTTAAAAGGATCTAGGTGAAGATCCTTTTTGATAATCTCATGACCAAAATCC
CTTAACGTGAGTTTTCGTTCCACTGAGCGTCAGACCCCGTAGAAAAGATCAAAGGATCTTCTTGAGATCC
TTTTTTTCTGCGCGTAATCTGCTGCTTGCAAACAAAAAAACCACCGCTACCAGCGGTGGTTTGTTTGCCG
GATCAAGAGCTACCAACTCTTTTTCCGAAGGTAACTGGCTTCAGCAGAGCGCAGATACCAAATACTGTCC
TTCTAGTGTAGCCGTAGTTAGGCCACCACTTCAAGAACTCTGTAGCACCGCCTACATACCTCGCTCTGCT
AATCCTGTTACCAGTGGCTGCTGCCAGTGGCGATAAGTCGTGTCTTACCGGGTTGGACTCAAGACGATAG
TTACCGGATAAGGCGCAGCGGTCGGGCTGAACGGGGGGTTCGTGCACACAGCCCAGCTTGGAGCGAACGA
CCTACACCGAACTGAGATACCTACAGCGTGAGCTATGAGAAAGCGCCACGCTTCCCGAAGGGAGAAAGGC
GGACAGGTATCCGGTAAGCGGCAGGGTCGGAACAGGAGAGCGCACGAGGGAGCTTCCAGGGGGAAACGCC
TGGTATCTTTATAGTCCTGTCGGGTTTCGCCACCTCTGACTTGAGCGTCGATTTTTGTGATGCTCGTCAG
GGGGGCGGAGCCTATGGAAAAACGCCAGCAACGCGGCCTTTTTACGGTTCCTGGCCTTTTGCTGGCCTTT
TGCTCACATGTTCTTTCCTGCGTTATCCCCTGATTCTGTGGATAACCGTATTACCGCCTTTGAGTGAGCT
GATACCGCTCGCCGCAGCCGAACGACCGAGCGCAGCGAGTCAGTGAGCGAGGAAGCGGAAGTGCCCCTGA
TGCGGTATTTTCTCCTTACGCATCTGTGCGGTATTTCACACCGCATATGGTGCACTCTCAGTACAATCTG
CTCTGATGCCGCATAGTTAAGCCAGTATACACTCCGCTATCGCTACGTGACTGGGTCATGGCCGGACGGG
CCATGTCGACGGCAATAGTTACCCTTATTATCAAGATAAGAAAGAAAAGGATTTTTCGCTACGCTCAAAT
CCTTTAAAAAAACACAAAAGACCACATTTTTTAATGTGGTCTTTATTCTTCAACTAAAGCACCCATTAGT
TCAACAAACGAAAATTGGATAAAGTGGGATATTTTTAAAATATATATTTATGTTACAGTAATATTGACTT
TTAAAAAAGGATTGATTCTAATGAAGAAAGCAGACAAGTAAGCCTCCTAAATTCACTTTAGATAAAAATT
TAGGAGGCATATCAAATGAACTTTAATAAAATTGATTTAGACAATTGGAAGAGAAAAGAGATATTTAATC
ATTATTTGAACCAACAAACGACTTTTAGTATAACCACAGAAATTGATATTAGTGTTTTATACCGAAACAT
AAAACAAGAAGGATATAAATTTTACCCTGCATTTATTTTCTTAGTGACAAGGGTGATAAACTCAAATACA
GCTTTTAGAACTGGTTACAATAGCGACGGAGAGTTAGGTTATTGGGATAAGTTAGAGCCACTTTATACAA
TTTTTGATGGTGTATCTAAAACATTCTCTGGTATTTGGACTCCTGTAAAGAATGACTTCAAAGAGTTTTA
TGATTTATACCTTTCTGATGTAGAGAAATATAATGGTTCGGGGAAATTGTTTCCCAAAACACCTATACCT
GAAAATGCTTTTTCTCTTTCTATTATTCCTTGGACTTCATTTACTGGGTTTAACTTAAATATCAATAATA
ATAGTAATTACCTTCTACCCATTATTACAGCAGGAAAATTCATTAATAAAGGTAATTCAATATATTTACC
GCTATCTTTACAGGTACATCATTCTGTTTGTGATGGTTATCATGCTGGATTGTTTATGAACTCTATTCAG
GAATTGTCAGATAGGCCTAATGACTGGCTTTTATAATATGAGATAATGCCGACTGTACTTTTTACAGTCG
GTTTTCTAATGTCACTAACCTGCCCCGTTAGTTGAAGAAGGTTTTTATATTACAGCTCCAGATCTAGTCT
TATAACTATACTGACAATAGAAACATTAACAAATCTAAAACAGTCTTAATTCTATCTTGAGAAAGTATTG
GTAATAATATTATTGTCGATAACGCGAGCATAATAAACGGCTCTGATTAAATTCTGAAGTTTGTTAGATA
CAATGATTTCGTTCGAAGGAACTACAAAATAAATTATAAGGAGGCACTCACCATGAGTT
