>Addgene plasmid #47078 | pREXC3H | addgene partial sequence | sequence record 73153 | CAT-R 5'-GCAACTGACTGAAATGCCTC-3'
ATCAACGGTGGTATATCCAGTGATTTTTTTCTCCATTTTAGCTTCCTTAGCTCCTGAAAATCTCGACGGA
TCCTAACTCAAAATCCACACATTATACGAGCCGGAAGCATAAAGTGTAAAGCCTGGGGTGCCTAATGCGG
CCGCCATAGTGACTGGATATGTTGTGTTTTACAGTATTATGTAGTCTGTTTTTTATGCAAAATCTAATTT
AATATATTGATATTTATATCATTTTACGTTTCTCGTTCAGCTTTTTTGTACAAACTTGTGATATCGAATT
CGCTAGCTACCTTTCTCTTCTTTTTTGGATCTACCTTTCTCTTCTTTTTTGGGGATCCACTAGTTCAGCT
CTTCTGCATTAGAAGTTTTGTTTCAAGGTCCACACCATCATCATCACCATCATCATCATCATTAATAATC
TAGAGAGCTCAAGCTTTCTTTGAACCAAAATTAGAAAACCAAGGCTTGAAACGTTCAATTGAAATGGCAA
TTAAACAAATTACAGCACGTGTTGCTTTGATTGATAGCCAAAAAGCAGCAGTTGATAAAGCAATTACTGA
TATTGCTGAAAAATTGTAATTTATAAATAAAAATCACCTTTTAGAGGTGGTTTTTTTATTTATAAATTAT
TCGTTTGATTTCGCTTTCGATAGAACAATCAAAGCGAGAATAAGGAAGATAAATCCCATAAGGGCGGGAG
CAGAATGTCCGAGACTAATGTAAATTTGTCCACCAATTAAAGGACCGATAACGCGAGCTTCTCGAGATGG
CCACTGAGGCCGGGAGCGGATTTGAACGTTGCGAAGCAACGGCC
