>Addgene plasmid #47078 | pREXC3H | addgene partial sequence | sequence record 73155 | ccdB-Fwd 5'-GCATGATGACCACCGATATG-3'
AGTGGCTGATCTCAGCCACCGCGAAAATGACATCAAAAACGCCATTAACCTGATGTTCTGGGGAATATAA
ATGTCAGGCTCCCTTATACACAGCCAGTCTGCAGGTCGCTCTTCAACTCATGGTGAGTGCCTCCTTATAA
TTTATTTTGTAGTTCCTTCGAACGAAATCATTGTATCTAACAAACTTCAGAATTTAATCAGAGCCGTTTA
TTATGCTCGCGTTATCGACAATAATATTATTACCAATACTTTCTCAAGATAGAATTAAGACTGTTTTAGA
TTTGTTAATGTTTCTATTGTCAGTATAGTTATAAGACTAGATCTGGAGCTGTAATATAAAAACCTTCTTC
AACTAACGGGGCAGGTTAGTGACATTAGAAAACCGACTGTAAAAAGTACAGTCGGCATTATCTCATATTA
TAAAAGCCAGTCATTAGGCCTATCTGACAATTCCTGAATAGAGTTCATAAACAATCCAGCATGATAACCA
TCACAAACAGAATGATGTACCTGTAAAGATAGCGGTAAATATATTGAATTACCTTTATTAATGAATTTTC
CTGCTGTAATAATGGGTAGAAGGTAATTACTATTATTATTGATATTTAAGTTAAACCCAGTAAATGAAGT
CCAAGGAATAATAGAAAGAGAAAAAGCATTTTCAGGTATAGGTGTTTTGGGAAACAATTTCCCCGAACCA
TTATATTTCTCTACATCAGAAAGGTATAAATCATAAAACTCTTTGAAGTCATTCTTTACAGGAGTCCAAA
TACCAGAGAATGTTTTAGATACACCATCAAAAATTGTATAAAGTGGCTCTAACTTATCCCAATAACCTAA
CTCTCCGTCGCTATTGTAACCAGTTCTAAAAGCTGTATTTGAGTTTATCACCCTTGTCACTAAGAAAATA
AATGCAGGGTAAAATTTA
