>Addgene plasmid #47078 | pREXC3H | addgene partial sequence | sequence record 79572 | lac-promoter-R 5'-CCGGAAGCATAAAGTGTAAA-3'
TAGTGACTGGATATGTTGTGTTTTACAGTATTATGTAGTCTGTTTTTTATGCAAAATCTAATTTAATATA
TTGATATTTATATCATTTTACGTTTCTCGTTCAGCTTTTTTGTACAAACTTGTGATATCGAATTCGCTAG
CTACCTTTCTCTTCTTTTTTGGATCTACCTTTCTCTTCTTTTTTGGGGATCCACTAGTTCAGCTCTTCTG
CATTAGAAGTTTTGTTTCAAGGTCCACACCATCATCATCACCATCATCATCATCATTAATAATCTAGAGA
GCTCAAGCTTTCTTTGAACCAAAATTAGAAAACCAAGGCTTGAAACGTTCAATTGAAATGGCAATTAAAC
AAATTACAGCACGTGTTGCTTTGATTGATAGCCAAAAAGCAGCAGTTGATAAAGCAATTACTGATATTGC
TGAAAAATTGTAATTTATAAATAAAAATCACCTTTTAGAGGTGGTTTTTTTATTTATAAATTATTCGTTT
GATTTCGCTTTCGATAGAACAATCAAAGCGAGAATAAGGAAGATAAATCCCATAAGGGCGGGAGCAGAAT
GTCCGAGACTAATGTAAATTTGTCCACCAATTAAAGGACCGATAACGCGAGCTTCTCGAGATGGCCACTG
AGGCCGGGAGCGGATTTGAACGTTGCGAAGCAACGGCCCGGAGGGTGGCGGGCAGGACGCCCGCCATAAA
CTGCCAGGCATCAAATTAAGCAGAAGGCCATCCTGACGGATGGCCTTTTTGCGTTTCTACAAACTCTTTT
GTTTATTTTTCTAAATACATTCAAATATGTATCCGCTCATGAGACAATAACCCTGATAAATGCTTCAATA
ATATTGAAAAAGGAAGAGTATGAGTATTCAACATTTCCGTGTCGCCC
